Addgene plasmid #187150: pDEST_FLAG-HUWE1_UBM-mut
Purpose: mammalian cell expression of FLAG-HUWE1 L2976A/P2977A
Depositing lab: Eric Fischer. Publication: Solenoid architecture of HUWE1 contributes to ligase activity and substrate recognition. Hunkeler M, Jin CY, Ma MW, Monda JK, Overwijn D, Bennett EJ, Fischer ES. Mol Cell. 2021 Sep 2;81(17):3468-3480.e7. doi: 10.1016/j.molcel.2021.06.032. Epub 2021 Jul 26. PubMed 34314700.
Backbone
  Vector backbone: pDEST
  Vector type: Mammalian Expression
Growth in bacteria
  Bacterial resistance: Ampicillin, 100 μg/mL
  Growth temperature: 37°C
  Growth strain: DH5alpha
  Copy number: High Copy
Gene/Insert
  Gene/Insert name: HUWE1
  Species: H. sapiens (human)
  Insert size (bp): 13122
  Mutation: L2976A/P2977A
  Entrez Gene: HUWE1 (a.k.a. ARF-BP1, HECTH9, HSPC272, Ib772, LASU1, MRXST, MULE, URE-B1, UREB1)
  Tag / fusion protein: 1xFLAG (N terminal on insert)
  Cloning method: Gateway Cloning
Terms and licenses: Academic/Nonprofit Terms; Industry Terms: Not Available to Industry
How to cite: pDEST_FLAG-HUWE1_UBM-mut was a gift from Eric Fischer (Addgene plasmid # 187150 ; http://n2t.net/addgene:187150 ; RRID:Addgene_187150)
