[The description below was written by a language model from this plasmid's Addgene catalogue record and pLannotate feature annotations shown in this document.]
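Description:
pDEST_FLAG-HUWE1_UBM-mut is a mammalian expression plasmid of about 17.9 kb, built by Gateway recombination into a pDEST-type destination backbone. It is propagated in E. coli from a high-copy ColE1/pUC-type origin and selected with ampicillin through the β-lactamase (AmpR) gene and its own promoter. An f1 phage origin is also present, along with pUC-derived remnants (lacZα and lacI fragments, lac promoter/operator, CAP site, a T7 promoter and a fragment of the multiple cloning site) that have no evident role in expression of the insert. No mammalian drug-selection marker is annotated. An SV40 enhancer/early promoter lies downstream of the expression cassette, but the feature table shows no coding sequence under its control.

The payload is the full-length human HUWE1 open reading frame, roughly 13.1 kb, encoding the giant HECT-type E3 ubiquitin ligase that targets substrates such as MCL1 for ubiquitination and proteasomal degradation. It sits between attB1 and attB2 sites left by the Gateway reaction. Transcription is driven by the human cytomegalovirus immediate-early enhancer and promoter and terminated by the human growth hormone polyadenylation signal. The catalogue entry records a single N-terminal FLAG tag on the insert, useful for detection and immunoprecipitation, although it is not annotated separately in the feature table. The protein carries the substitutions L2976A and P2977A; the construct name labels this a "UBM" mutant, but the record does not define that term or describe the functional consequence. The stated purpose is mammalian cell expression of this FLAG-tagged mutant, and it comes from a study of how HUWE1 architecture contributes to ligase activity and substrate recognition, where it would presumably be compared with the wild-type protein.
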