Features (pLannotate 1.2.2; 18 found; start..end, strand, type, name):
      4..158     -  CDS            lacZα (fragment): LacZα fragment of β-galactosidase; lacZ fragment
    318..697     +  enhancer       CMV enhancer: human cytomegalovirus immediate early enhancer
    699..898     +  promoter       CMV promoter: human cytomegalovirus (CMV) immediate early promoter
    995..1019    +  protein_bind   attB1: mutant version of attB; recombination site for the Gateway® BP reaction BP Clonase™
   1043..14164   +  CDS            HUWE1: HUWE1_HUMAN - Also known as KIAA0312, KIAA1578, UREB1. Experimental evidence at protein level: Swiss-Prot protein existence level 1. E3 ubiquitin-protein ligase which mediates ubiquitination and subsequent proteasomal degradation of target proteins (PubMed:15989957, PubMed:19713937, PubMed:15567145, PubMed:15767685, PubMed:18488021, PubMed:17567951, PubMed:19037095, PubMed:20534529). Regulates apoptosis by catalyzing the polyubiquitination and degradation of MCL1 (PubMed:15989957). Mediates monoubiquitination of DNA polymerase beta (POLB) at 'Lys-41', 'Lys-61' and 'Lys-81', thereby playing a r
  14180..14204   -  protein_bind   attB2: mutant version of attB; recombination site for the Gateway® BP reaction BP Clonase™
  14219..14237   -  misc_feature   MCS (fragment): pUC18/19 multiple cloning site
  14238..14860   +  polyA_signal   hGH poly(A) signal: human growth hormone polyadenylation signal
  14889..15218   +  promoter       SV40 promoter: SV40 enhancer and early promoter
  15257..15275   -  promoter       T7 promoter: promoter for bacteriophage T7 RNA polymerase
  15311..15333   -  protein_bind   lac operator (fragment): The lac repressor binds to the lac operator to inhibit transcription in E. coli. This inhibition can be relieved by adding lactose or isopropyl-β-D-thiogalactopyranoside (IPTG). lac repressor encoded by lacI
  15337..15367   -  promoter       lac promoter: promoter for the E. coli lac operon
  15382..15403   -  protein_bind   CAP binding site: CAP binding activates transcription in the presence of cAMP. E. coli catabolite activator protein
  15416..15508   -  CDS            lacI (fragment): lac repressor; lacI; The lac repressor binds to the lac operator to inhibit transcription in E. coli. This inhibition can be relieved by adding lactose or isopropyl-β-D-thiogalactopyranoside (IPTG).
  15691..16279   -  rep_origin     ori: high-copy-number ColE1/pMB1/pBR322/pUC origin of replication
  16450..17310   -  CDS            AmpR: β-lactamase; bla; confers resistance to ampicillin, carbenicillin, and related antibiotics
  17311..17415   -  promoter       AmpR promoter: bla
  17442..17870   +  rep_origin     f1 ori (sequence partly withheld): f1 bacteriophage origin of replication; arrow indicates direction of (+) strand synthesis
>Addgene plasmid #187150 | pDEST_FLAG-HUWE1_UBM-mut | addgene full sequence | sequence record 370067 | Addgene NGS Result
CCATTCGCCATTCAGGCTGCGCAACTGTTGGGAAGGGCGATCGGTGCGGGCCTCTTCGCTATTACGCCAG
CTGGCGAAAGGGGGATGTGCTGCAAGGCGATTAAGTTGGGTAACGCCAGGGTTTTCCCAGTCACGACGTT
GTAAAACGACGGCCAGTGCCAAGCTGATCTATACATTGAATCAATATTGGCAATTAGCCATATTAGTCAT
TGGTTATATAGCATAAATCAATATTGGCTATTGGCCATTGCATACGTTGTATCTATATCATAATATGTAC
ATTTATATTGGCTCATGTCCAATATGACCGCCATGTTGACATTGATTATTGACTAGTTATTAATAGTAAT
CAATTACGGGGTCATTAGTTCATAGCCCATATATGGAGTTCCGCGTTACATAACTTACGGTAAATGGCCC
GCCTGGCTGACCGCCCAACGACCCCCGCCCATTGACGTCAATAATGACGTATGTTCCCATAGTAACGCCA
ATAGGGACTTTCCATTGACGTCAATGGGTGGAGTATTTACGGTAAACTGCCCACTTGGCAGTACATCAAG
TGTATCATATGCCAAGTCCGCCCCCTATTGACGTCAATGACGGTAAATGGCCCGCCTGGCATTATGCCCA
GTACATGACCTTACGGGACTTTCCTACTTGGCAGTACATCTACGTATTAGTCATCGCTATTACCATGGTG
ATGCGGTTTTGGCAGTACACCAATGGGCGTGGATAGCGGTTTGACTCACGGGGATTTCCAAGTCTCCACC
CCATTGACGTCAATGGGAGTTTGTTTTGGCACCAAAATCAACGGGACTTTCCAAAATGTCGTAATAACCC
CGCCCCGTTGACGCAAATGGGCGGTAGGCGTGTACGGTGGGAGGTCTATATAAGCAGAGCTCGTTTAGTG
AACCGTCAGAATTGATCTACCATGGACTACAAAGACGATGACGACAAGCTTGCGGCCGCGAATTCATCGA
TAGATCTGATATCAACAAGTTTGTACAAAAAAGCAGGCTTTAAAGGAACCAATTCAGTCGACATGAAAGT
AGACAGGACTAAACTGAAGAAGACACCTACTGAGGCTCCTGCAGACTGCAGAGCCTTAATAGACAAACTC
AAAGTTTGTAATGATGAGCAACTTCTCTTGGAACTGCAGCAGATCAAAACATGGAACATTGGAAAGTGCG
AGTTATATCACTGGGTGGACCTGTTGGACCGCTTCGATGGAATACTGGCAGATGCTGGACAGACAGTGGA
GAATATGTCATGGATGCTCGTATGTGATAGGCCAGAAAGAGAGCAACTGAAAATGCTTCTCTTGGCTGTG
TTGAACTTCACAGCCTTGCTCATTGAGTACAGCTTTTCCCGGCATCTGTACAGTTCCATAGAGCATTTGA
CAACTTTATTGGCTTCCTCTGATATGCAAGTGGTGCTGGCAGTCCTCAATCTCCTATATGTATTTAGCAA
AAGATCAAACTACATCACTCGTCTGGGATCTGACAAGAGGACCCCGCTGCTAACTCGGCTACAACATTTG
GCAGAGAGCTGGGGTGGAAAGGAGAATGGCTTTGGACTTGCAGAATGTTGCAGAGACTTGCATATGATGA
AATATCCACCCAGTGCAACTACACTACACTTTGAATTCTATGCAGATCCTGGGGCCGAGGTCAAAATTGA
GAAAAGGACAACTAGTAACACACTACATTATATTCACATAGAGCAACTTGACAAGATTTCAGAAAGCCCT
TCTGAAATCATGGAATCTCTTACCAAAATGTACAGCATTCCTAAGGATAAGCAGATGCTGTTATTTACAC
ACATACGACTGGCCCATGGCTTTTCTAATCACAGGAAGCGATTGCAGGCAGTTCAGGCCAGACTGCATGC
AATATCTATATTAGTGTATTCCAATGCCTTGCAGGAATCAGCAAACAGTATCTTGTATAATGGCTTGATA
GAGGAGTTAGTGGACGTGCTGCAAATAACGGATAAGCAGCTTATGGAGATTAAAGCAGCTTCTTTACGAA
CATTAACATCAATTGTCCACTTGGAGAGAACTCCCAAACTCAGCAGTATTATTGACTGTACTGGAACTGC
CTCCTACCATGGATTTTTGCCAGTGCTTGTAAGGAACTGTATCCAGGCCATGATTGATCCTTCCATGGAT
CCATACCCTCACCAGTTTGCCACTGCTCTCTTCTCTTTTTTATACCATCTGGCCAGCTACGATGCTGGTG
GTGAAGCCTTGGTCTCCTGTGGAATGATGGAAGCCTTATTGAAGGTCATAAAGTTTCTTGGCGATGAACA
GGACCAGATAACATTTGTCACCAGAGCCGTCAGAGTGGTTGACCTTATCACCAACCTGGATATGGCAGCT
TTTCAATCCCATAGTGGACTTTCTATCTTCATTTATAGACTTGAGCATGAAGTAGATCTGTGCCGAAAAG
AATGTCCGTTTGTGATCAAGCCAAAGATCCAGAGACCCAATACTACACAAGAAGGAGAGGAAATGGAAAC
TGATATGGATGGAGTCCAGTGTATTCCACAACGAGCAGCACTTCTGAAATCCATGTTGAATTTCCTCAAG
AAGGCCATCCAAGACCCTGCTTTCTCAGATGGCATACGACATGTGATGGATGGTTCTCTGCCTACCTCCC
TGAAACACATCATCAGCAATGCAGAATACTATGGCCCATCACTCTTCCTCCTAGCTACTGAAGTGGTGAC
TGTGTTTGTATTTCAAGAACCATCACTGCTCTCCTCACTCCAGGACAATGGATTGACAGATGTCATGCTG
CATGCACTGCTTATCAAAGATGTTCCTGCTACCCGTGAAGTCCTTGGCTCCCTCCCAAATGTATTCAGTG
CACTCTGTTTGAATGCCCGAGGTCTTCAGTCTTTTGTTCAGTGTCAGCCTTTTGAACGCCTCTTCAAAGT
TCTTCTGTCTCCAGATTACCTCCCAGCCATGCGGAGGAGGAGAAGTTCTGATCCCCTTGGGGATACTGCA
TCCAACCTGGGGAGTGCTGTCGATGAGCTCATGAGACATCAGCCCACCCTTAAAACAGATGCAACGACTG
CCATCATCAAGTTACTTGAAGAAATCTGTAATCTTGGAAGGGACCCCAAATACATCTGTCAGAAGCCATC
GATCCAGAAGGCAGATGGCACTGCCACTGCTCCTCCCCCAAGGTCTAATCATGCCGCAGAAGAAGCCTCT
AGTGAGGATGAGGAGGAAGAGGAAGTACAGGCCATGCAGAGCTTTAATTCTACCCAGCAAAATGAAACTG
AGCCTAATCAGCAGGTTGTTGGTACAGAGGAACGTATTCCTATTCCCCTCATGGATTACATCCTTAATGT
GATGAAATTTGTGGAATCTATTCTGAGCAACAATACAACAGATGACCACTGCCAGGAATTTGTGAATCAG
AAAGGACTGTTGCCTTTGGTTACCATTTTGGGTCTTCCCAATCTGCCCATTGACTTTCCCACATCTGCTG
CCTGTCAGGCTGTTGCAGGTGTCTGCAAATCCATATTGACACTGTCACATGAACCCAAAGTCCTTCAAGA
GGGTCTCCTTCAGTTGGACTCCATCCTCTCCTCCCTGGAGCCCTTACACCGCCCCATTGAATCCCCTGGG
GGCTCAGTGTTGTTGCGAGAACTGGCTTGCGCAGGCAATGTTGCTGATGCTACCCTCTCAGCCCAGGCCA
CACCTCTGCTGCATGCACTCACTGCTGCCCATGCCTACATCATGATGTTTGTTCATACTTGCAGAGTTGG
ACAGAGTGAAATTCGTTCCATCTCCGTAAACCAGTGGGGCTCTCAATTGGGTCTGAGTGTTTTGAGCAAG
CTGAGCCAGTTATACTGTTCCCTGGTGTGGGAAAGCACTGTCCTCCTCTCTCTGTGTACCCCAAACAGCC
TACCATCTGGGTGTGAATTTGGCCAGGCAGATATGCAGAAACTGGTTCCAAAGGATGAGAAGGCAGGTAC
GACCCAGGGCGGAAAAAGATCAGATGGGGAACAGGATGGAGCAGCTGGAAGTATGGATGCTTCTACCCAG
GGCTTATTAGAAGGCATTGGGCTAGATGGTGACACATTGGCTCCCATGGAGACAGATGAACCTACTGCTT
CAGACTCTAAGGGCAAATCTAAAATCACACCAGCAATGGCTGCCAGAATTAAGCAAATCAAGCCTTTGTT
ATCAGCTTCCTCCAGATTAGGCCGAGCACTTGCTGAGCTATTTGGACTTCTTGTTAAACTTTGTGTGGGA
TCTCCTGTCCGCCAGAGAAGGAGCCATCATGCTGCCAGCACCACTACAGCACCGACACCTGCCGCGCGAT
CAACAGCCTCAGCTCTCACTAAGCTCTTGACTAAGGGGTTATCTTGGCAGCCCCCACCATATACACCTAC
TCCCCGATTCAGGCTGACATTCTTCATCTGTTCAGTTGGTTTCACATCCCCAATGCTGTTTGATGAGAGG
AAGTATCCCTACCACCTCATGCTGCAAAAATTTCTCTGCTCCGGAGGCCACAATGCTCTTTTTGAAACTT
TCAACTGGGCTCTGTCCATGGGAGGTAAAGTTCCTGTTTCTGAGGGATTGGAACACTCAGACTTGCCTGA
TGGCACAGGAGAATTCCTAGATGCCTGGCTTATGCTGGTGGAGAAGATGGTGAATCCCACCACGGTGCTT
GAATCTCCACATTCGCTGCCTGCCAAATTGCCTGGAGGTGTCCAGAACTTTCCCCAGTTCAGTGCACTGC
GCTTCCTTGTGGTAACTCAGAAAGCAGCCTTTACTTGCATCAAAAACTTATGGAACCGGAAACCCCTGAA
GGTATATGGTGGACGAATGGCTGAATCGATGCTGGCCATTCTATGCCACATCCTCCGAGGAGAACCTGTG
ATTCGAGAGAGACTAAGCAAGGAGAAGGAGGGGTCTCGAGGAGAAGAGGATACAGGGCAAGAGGAAGGTG
GCTCCCGCCGGGAACCTCAAGTCAACCAGCAACAACTGCAACAGCTCATGGACATGGGCTTCACAAGGGA
ACATGCAATGGAGGCACTGTTGAACACCAGCACCATGGAGCAGGCCACAGAGTACCTTTTAACCCACCCT
CCTCCAATCATGGGAGGAGTTGTTCGGGATCTCAGCATGTCTGAAGAGGACCAGATGATGAGAGCAATTG
CTATGTCTCTGGGACAGGATATTCCAATGGATCAAAGGGCAGAGTCACCTGAGGAAGTTGCTTGCCGGAA
GGAGGAAGAGGAACGGAAAGCTCGGGAAAAGCAGGAGGAGGAAGAGGCTAAATGTCTAGAGAAGTTCCAG
GATGCTGACCCGTTGGAACAAGATGAGCTCCACACTTTCACAGATACTATGTTGCCAGGCTGCTTCCACC
TTCTTGATGAGCTGCCAGACACAGTATACCGTGTGTGTGACCTGATCATGACAGCAATCAAACGTAATGG
AGCAGATTATCGTGACATGATTCTGAAGCAAGTAGTCAATCAGGTGTGGGAAGCTGCTGATGTATTGATC
AAAGCTGCTCTTCCCCTGACAACAAGTGACACAAAAACCGTGTCAGAGTGGATAAGTCAGATGGCCACAC
TGCCCCAGGCCTCCAATTTGGCTACTAGAATCTTGCTTTTAACGCTACTTTTTGAGGAGTTGAAGCTACC
TTGTGCTTGGGTGGTTGAATCAAGTGGCATCCTTAATGTCCTAATCAAACTCTTGGAAGTGGTTCAGCCC
TGCCTCCAGGCAGCCAAGGAGCAGAAGGAAGTCCAGACCCCAAAGTGGATCACACCAGTGTTGCTCCTGA
TTGATTTCTATGAAAAGACAGCCATCTCCTCAAAAAGGAGAGCCCAGATGACTAAGTACCTGCAATCCAA
CAGCAACAACTGGCGCTGGTTTGATGATCGCTCTGGGCGTTGGTGTAGTTACAGTGCAAGCAACAATAGC
ACTATTGATTCTGCCTGGAAATCTGGAGAGACAAGCGTGCGATTCACTGCAGGCCGAAGAAGATACACGG
TCCAATTCACTACAATGGTGCAGGTTAATGAGGAAACAGGGAACCGACGCCCTGTGATGCTGACTCTCCT
CAGGGTACCTCGGCTGAATAAAAATTCAAAAAACAGCAATGGACAGGAACTAGAGAAGACGCTGGAAGAA
AGCAAAGAAATGGATATCAAACGTAAAGAAAATAAAGGCAATGATACCCCTTTGGCCCTAGAGAGTACAA
ACACTGAAAAGGAGACAAGCCTGGAGGAAACAAAAATCGGGGAGATCCTGATCCAGGGCTTGACAGAAGA
TATGGTGACTGTTTTAATCCGGGCCTGCGTGAGCATGCTGGGAGTCCCTGTGGACCCAGATACTTTGCAT
GCCACCCTTCGTCTCTGTCTGAGGCTCACCCGGGACCACAAATATGCCATGATGTTTGCAGAACTGAAGA
GTACCCGCATGATCTTGAATTTGACCCAGAGCTCAGGCTTCAATGGGTTTACTCCCCTGGTCACCCTTCT
CTTAAGACACATCATTGAGGACCCCTGTACCCTTCGTCATACCATGGAAAAGGTTGTTCGCTCAGCAGCT
ACAAGTGGAGCTGGTAGCACTACCTCTGGTGTTGTGTCTGGCAGCCTCGGCTCTCGGGAGATCAACTACA
TCCTTCGTGTCCTTGGGCCAGCCGCATGCCGCAATCCAGACATATTCACAGAAGTGGCCAACTGCTGTAT
CCGCATCGCCCTTCCTGCCCCTCGAGGCTCAGGAACTGCTTCAGATGATGAATTTGAGAATCTTAGAATT
AAAGGCCCTAATGCTGTACAGCTGGTGAAGACCACCCCTTTGAAGCCCTCACCTCTGCCTGTCATCCCTG
ATACTATCAAGGAAGTGATCTATGATATGCTGAATGCTCTGGCTGCATACCATGCTCCAGAGGAAGCCGA
TAAATCTGATCCTAAACCTGGGGTTATGACCCAAGAGGTTGGCCAGCTCCTGCAAGACATGGGTGATGAT
GTATACCAGCAGTACCGGTCACTTACGCGTCAGAGCAGTGACTTTGATACGCAGTCAGGTTTTTCCATTA
ATAGTCAGGTCTTTGCTGCAGATGGTGCCTCCACTGAGACTTCCGCATCTGGGACCTCCCAAGGAGAGGC
TTCAACTCCAGAGGAGTCTCGAGATGGGAAGAAAGATAAAGAAGGGGACCGGGCCTCTGAGGAAGGCAAA
CAGAAAGGCAAGGGCAGCAAACCTTTAATGCCTACCTCCACTATCCTTCGTCTTCTGGCAGAGTTGGTGA
GGTCCTATGTTGGTATTGCTACCCTGATTGCCAACTACAGCTACACTGTGGGCCAGTCTGAACTGATCAA
AGAGGACTGCAGTGTGCTAGCTTTTGTTCTGGACCACCTGCTCCCACATACCCAGAATGCAGAAGACAAG
GACACCCCTGCCTTGGCCCGCCTGTTCCTCGCAAGCCTGGCTGCTGCAGGGAGTGGCACAGATGCCCAGG
TGGCCCTAGTGAATGAAGTAAAAGCAGCCCTTGGACGGGCACTGGCTATGGCTGAGAGTACAGAGAAACA
TGCCAGGCTTCAGGCAGTGATGTGTATCATCAGTACTATCATGGAGTCCTGCCCCTCCACCTCCAGCTTC
TACAGCAGTGCCACAGCGAAGACCCAGCACAATGGCATGAACAACATCATTCGGCTTTTCCTGAAGAAGG
GACTGGTTAATGACCTGGCCAGAGTACCTCACAGCTTAGACCTGTCCAGTCCCAACATGGCCAACACAGT
CAATGCTGCTCTGAAGCCTTTGGAAACACTTTCCCGGATTGTGAACCAGCCCAGTAGCCTTTTTGGCAGC
AAGAGTGCTTCTAGCAAGAACAAGTCTGAGCAGGATGCCCAAGGAGCCTCTCAAGATTCCAGTAGCAACC
AGCAGGACCCAGGCGAGCCTGGGGAAGCAGAAGTGCAGGAGGAGGATCATGATGTCACTCAGACAGAGGT
GGCAGATGGGGATATCATGGATGGGGAGGCTGAAACCGACTCAGTGGTGATTGCTGGGCAGCCTGAGGTG
CTCAGTTCACAAGAGATGCAGGTTGAGAATGAGCTGGAGGACCTGATAGATGAGTTGCTTGAGAGGGATG
GCGGATCTGGGAACAGTACAATTATAGTGAGCAGAAGTGGAGAGGATGAATCACAAGAGGACGTGCTGAT
GGATGAAGCTCCTTCCAACCTCAGCCAAGCTTCCACCTTGCAGGCCAACCGAGAAGATTCCATGAATATC
CTGGACCCTGAGGATGAGGAGGAGCACACTCAGGAAGAGGACAGCAGTGGCAGTAACGAGGATGAGGATG
ATAGTCAGGATGAAGAGGAGGAGGAGGAGGAAGATGAGGAAGATGATCAGGAGGATGATGAAGGTGAAGA
GGGAGATGAAGACGATGACGACGATGGCTCTGAGATGGAATTGGATGAGGATTATCCTGATATGAACGCT
TCTCCCTTGGTCCGATTTGAGCGCTTTGACCGGGAGGATGATCTCATCATTGAGTTTGACAACATGTTCT
CCAGTGCTACAGACATCCCCCCATCCCCAGGAAATATCCCTACCACCCATCCACTGATGGTGCGCCATGC
AGACCACAGTTCTCTGACACTGGGCAGTGGCTCTTCAACAACTCGTCTCACCCAGGGCATCGGGCGCAGT
CAGAGGACCCTAAGGCAGCTGACGGCCAATACTGGCCACACCATTCATGTTCACTACCCTGGGAATCGCC
AGCCCAACCCTCCTCTTATACTGCAGAGGTTGCTTGGTCCCTCAGCTGCTGCTGACATCCTTCAGCTGAG
CAGCAGCCTTCCCCTACAAAGCCGGGGTCGGGCCCGCCTCCTGGTAGGCAACGATGACGTCCACATCATC
GCCCGTTCTGATGATGAGCTGCTGGATGACTTTTTCCATGATCAGAGCACAGCTACCAGCCAAGCAGGAA
CCCTGTCCAGCATCCCCACAGCCCTGACCCGCTGGACAGAAGAATGCAAAGTTCTCGATGCTGAGAGCAT
GCATGACTGTGTTTCAGTGGTTAAAGTGTCCATTGTCAATCACCTGGAATTCCTGAGGGATGAGGAGCTG
GAAGAAAGGCGAGAGAAGCGCAGGAAACAACTGGCTGAGGAAGAAACAAAGATAACTGATAAAGGCAAAG
AAGATAAGGAGAACAGGGATCAGAGTGCACAGTGTACTGCATCTAAGTCAAATGACTCCACTGAACAGAA
TCTCTCAGATGGGACGCCTATGCCTGACAGCTACCCAACAACCCCATCTTCAACTGATGCAGCTACATCT
GAGTCCAAGGAGACCCTTGGCACTCTGCAATCCTCACAACAGCAACCAACACTCCCAACCCCACCAGCTT
TGGGAGAGGTTCCTCAGGAGCTGCAGTCTCCAGCTGGAGAAGGGGGCAGCTCTACACAGCTATTGATGCC
TGTAGAGCCAGAGGAATTGGGTCCCACAAGGCCAAGTGGGGAAGCAGAAACAACTCAGATGGAGTTATCC
CCAGCTCCCACTATAACCTCACTTTCCCCAGAGAGAGCTGAGGATTCTGATGCACTGACGGCTGTCAGCA
GTCAGCTAGAAGGCTCTCCTATGGATACAAGCAGCCTGGCTTCCTGTACCTTAGAGGAGGCTGTGGGTGA
CACTTCAGCAGCTGGCAGTTCTGAGCAGCCCAGAGCAGGCAGCTCCACTCCTGGGGATGCCCCACCAGCT
GTGGCGGAAGTGCAAGGCAGGAGTGATGGGTCAGGGGAATCTGCCCAGCCACCTGAGGACAGCTCCCCAC
CTGCATCCTCTGAGAGCTCTTCCACCAGAGATTCTGCCGTGGCCATTTCTGGCGCCGATTCCCGAGGAAT
CCTAGAAGAGCCGTTGCCTTCAACAAGCAGTGAAGAAGAAGATCCCCTTGCGGGTATCAGTCTCCCTGAA
GGTGTGGACCCCTCTTTTCTGGCTGCCGCGGCAGATGACATCCGTCGGGAAGTTCTACAGAACCAGCTAG
GCATTCGTCCACCAACCCGGACTGCCCCCTCCACAAATAGCTCAGCGCCTGCAGTGGTGGGGAATCCTGG
TGTGACTGAGGTGAGTCCCGAGTTTCTTGCGGCACTGCCACCCGCGATCCAAGAGGAAGTACTGGCACAG
CAGAGAGCTGAGCAGCAGCGACGAGAACTAGCACAGAATGCCAGCTCAGACACCCCTATGGACCCTGTGA
CCTTCATCCAGACTCTGCCCTCAGACCTGCGCCGTAGTGTCCTAGAGGATATGGAGGACAGTGTGTTAGC
TGTGATGCCACCTGACATTGCAGCTGAGGCTCAAGCCCTGAGACGAGAGCAAGAAGCCCGGCAGCGACAG
CTCATGCATGAGCGTCTGTTTGGGCACAGTAGCACCTCCGCACTCTCTGCTATTCTCCGAAGCCCGGCTT
TCACCAGTCGCTTAAGTGGCAACCGTGGGGTCCAGTATACTCGCCTTGCTGTGCAGAGAGGTGGCACCTT
CCAGATGGGGGGTAGCAGCAGCCATAACAGGCCTTCTGGCAGTAATGTAGATACTCTCCTCCGCCTCCGA
GGACGGCTCCTTCTGGACCACGAAGCCCTTTCTTGTCTCTTGGTCCTACTTTTTGTGGATGAGCCAAAGC
TCAATACTAGCCGTCTACACCGAGTACTGAGAAATCTCTGCTACCATGCCCAGACCCGCCACTGGGTCAT
CCGCAGTCTGCTCTCCATCTTGCAGCGCAGCAGTGAGAGTGAGCTATGCATTGAAACACCCAAACTCACT
ACAAGTGAGGAAAAGGGCAAAAAGTCGAGCAAGAGCTGTGGGTCAAGTAGCCATGAGAACCGTCCCCTGG
ACCTGCTACACAAGATGGAGTCAAAGAGCTCCAACCAGCTTTCCTGGCTCTCAGTATCCATGGATGCAGC
CCTAGGCTGCAGGACTAATATATTTCAGATCCAGCGTTCAGGGGGGCGTAAACATACCGAGAAGCATGCA
AGCGGTGGCTCCACCGTCCACATCCATCCCCAAGCTGCTCCTGTTGTCTGCAGACACGTTTTGGATACAC
TCATTCAATTGGCCAAGGTATTTCCCAGCCACTTCACACAGCAGCGGACCAAAGAAACAAACTGTGAGAG
TGATCGGGAAAGGGGCAATAAGGCCTGTAGCCCATGCTCCTCACAGTCCTCCAGCAGTGGCATTTGCACA
GACTTCTGGGACTTATTGGTAAAACTGGACAACATGAATGTCAGCCGGAAAGGCAAGAACTCCGTGAAGT
CAGTGCCAGTGAGCGCTGGCGGTGAGGGGGAAACCTCTCCATACAGCCTCGAGGCCTCTCCACTGGGGCA
GCTCATGAACATGTTGTCACACCCAGTCATCCGCCGGAGCTCTCTCTTAACTGAGAAACTCCTCAGACTC
CTTTCTCTCATCTCAATTGCTCTCCCAGAAAACAAGGTGTCAGAAGCACAGGCTAATTCTGGCAGCGGTG
CTTCCTCCACCACCACTGCCACCTCAACCACATCTACCACCACCACCACTGCCGCCTCCACCACGCCCAC
ACCCCCTACTGCACCCACCCCTGTCACTTCTGCTCCAGCCCTGGTTGCTGCCACGGCTATTTCCACCATT
GTCGTAGCTGCTTCGACCACAGTGACTACCCCCACGACTGCTACCACTACTGTTTCAATTTCTCCCACTA
CTAAGGGCAGCAAATCTCCAGCGAAGGTGAGTGATGGGGGCAGCAGCAGTACAGACTTTAAGATGGTGTC
CTCTGGCCTCACTGAAAACCAGCTACAGCTCTCTGTAGAGGTGTTGACATCCCACTCTTGTTCTGAGGAA
GGCTTAGAGGATGCAGCCAACGTACTACTGCAGCTCTCCCGGGGGGACTCTGGGACCCGGGACACTGTTC
TCAAGCTGCTACTGAATGGAGCCCGCCATCTGGGTTATACCCTTTGTAAACAAATAGGTACCCTGCTGGC
CGAGCTGCGGGAATACAACCTCGAGCAGCAGCGGCGAGCCCAATGTGAAACCCTCTCTCCTGATGGCCTG
CCTGAGGAGCAGCCACAGACCACCAAGCTGAAGGGCAAAATGCAGAGCAGGTTTGACATGGCTGAGAATG
TGGTAATTGTGGCATCTCAGAAGCGACCTTTGGGTGGCCGGGAGCTCCAGCTGCCTTCTATGTCCATGTT
GACATCCAAGACATCTACCCAGAAGTTCTTCTTGAGGGTACTACAGGTCATCATCCAGCTCCGGGACGAC
ACGCGCCGGGCTAACAAGAAAGCCAAGCAGACAGGCAGGCTAGGTTCCTCCGGTTTAGGCTCAGCTAGCA
GCATCCAGGCAGCTGTTCGGCAGCTGGAGGCTGAGGCTGATGCCATTATACAAATGGTACGTGAGGGTCA
AAGGGCGCGGAGACAGCAACAAGCAGCAACGTCGGAGTCTAGCCAGTCAGAGGCGTCTGTCCGGAGGGAG
GAATCACCCATGGATGTGGACCAGCCATCTCCCAGTGCTCAAGATACTCAATCCATTGCCTCCGATGGAA
CCCCACAGGGGGAGAAGGAAAAGGAAGAAAGACCACCTGAGTTACCCCTGCTCAGCGAGCAGCTGAGTTT
GGACGAGCTGTGGGACATGCTTGGGGAGTGTCTAAAGGAACTAGAGGAATCCCATGACCAGCATGCGGTG
CTAGTGCTACAGCCTGCTGTCGAGGCCTTCTTTCTGGTCCATGCCACAGAGCGGGAGAGCAAGCCTCCTG
TCCGAGACACCCGTGAGAGCCAGCTGGCACACATCAAGGACGAGCCTCCTCCACTCTCCCCTGCCCCCTT
AACCCCAGCCACGCCTTCCTCCCTTGACCCATTCTTCTCCCGGGAGCCCTCATCTATGCACATCTCCTCA
AGCCTGCCCCCTGACACACAGAAGTTCCTTCGCTTTGCAGAGACTCACCGCACTGTGTTAAACCAGATCC
TACGGCAGTCCACGACCCACCTTGCTGATGGGCCTTTTGCTGTCCTGGTAGACTACATTCGTGTCCTCGA
CTTTGATGTCAAGCGCAAATATTTCCGCCAAGAGCTGGAGCGTTTAGATGAGGGGCTCCGGAAAGAAGAC
ATGGCTGTGCATGTCCGTCGTGACCATGTGTTTGAAGACTCCTATCGTGAGCTGCATCGCAAATCCCCCG
AAGAAATGAAGAATCGATTGTATATAGTATTTGAAGGAGAAGAAGGGCAGGATGCTGGCGGGCTCCTGCG
GGAGTGGTATATGATCATCTCTCGAGAGATGTTTAACCCTATGTATGCCTTGTTCCGTACCTCACCTGGT
GATCGAGTCACCTACACCATCAATCCATCTTCCCACTGCAACCCCAACCATCTGTCCTATTTTAAATTTG
TCGGACGCATTGTGGCCAAAGCTGTATATGACAACCGTCTTCTGGAGTGCTACTTTACTCGATCCTTTTA
CAAACACATCTTGGGCAAGTCAGTCAGATATACAGATATGGAGAGTGAAGATTACCACTTCTACCAAGGT
CTGGTTTATCTGCTGGAAAATGATGTCTCCACACTAGGCTATGACCTCACCTTCAGCACTGAGGTCCAAG
AGTTTGGAGTTTGTGAAGTTCGTGACCTCAAACCCAATGGGGCCAACATCTTGGTAACAGAGGAGAATAA
GAAGGAGTATGTACACCTGGTATGCCAGATGAGAATGACAGGAGCCATCCGCAAGCAGTTGGCGGCTTTC
TTAGAAGGCTTCTATGAGATCATTCCAAAGCGCCTCATTTCCATCTTCACTGAGCAGGAGTTAGAGCTGC
TTATATCAGGACTGCCCACCATTGACATCGATGATCTGAAATCCAACACTGAATACCACAAGTACCAGTC
CAACTCTATTCAGATCCAGTGGTTCTGGAGAGCATTGCGTTCTTTCGATCAAGCTGACCGTGCCAAGTTC
CTCCAGTTTGTCACGGGTACTTCCAAGGTACCCCTGCAAGGCTTTGCTGCCCTCGAAGGCATGAATGGCA
TTCAGAAGTTTCAGATCCATCGAGATGATAGGTCCACAGATCGCCTGCCTTCAGCTCACACATGTTTTAA
TCAGCTGGATCTGCCTGCCTATGAGAGCTTTGAGAAGCTCCGCCACATGCTACTGTTGGCTATCCAGGAG
TGCTCTGAAGGCTTTGGGCTGGCCTAATAAGCGGCCGCGACCCAGCTTTCTTGTACAAAGTGGTTGATAT
CGGTACCAGTCGACTCTAGAGGATCCCGGGTGGCATCCCTGTGACCCCTCCCCAGTGCCTCTCCTGGCCC
TGGAAGTTGCCACTCCAGTGCCCACCAGCCTTGTCCTAATAAAATTAAGTTGCATCATTTTGTCTGACTA
GGTGTCCTTCTATAATATTATGGGGTGGAGGGGGGTGGTATGGAGCAAGGGGCAAGTTGGGAAGACAACC
TGTAGGGCCTGCGGGGTCTATTGGGAACCAAGCTGGAGTGCAGTGGCACAATCTTGGCTCACTGCAATCT
CCGCCTCCTGGGTTCAAGCGATTCTCCTGCCTCAGCCTCCCGAGTTGTTGGGATTCCAGGCATGCATGAC
CAGGCTCAGCTAATTTTTGTTTTTTTGGTAGAGACGGGGTTTCACCATATTGGCCAGGCTGGTCTCCAAC
TCCTAATCTCAGGTGATCTACCCACCTTGGCCTCCCAAATTGCTGGGATTACAGGCGTGAACCACTGCTC
CCTTCCCTGTCCTTCTGATTTTAAAATAACTATACCAGCAGGAGGACGTCCAGACACAGCATAGGCTACC
TGGCCATGCCCAACCGGTGGGACATTTGAGTTGCTTGCTTGGCACTGTCCTCTCATGCGTTGGGTCCACT
CAGTAGATGCCTGTTGAATTGGGTACGCGGCCAGCTTGGCTGTGGAATGTGTGTCAGTTAGGGTGTGGAA
AGTCCCCAGGCTCCCCAGCAGGCAGAAGTATGCAAAGCATGCATCTCAATTAGTCAGCAACCAGGTGTGG
AAAGTCCCCAGGCTCCCCAGCAGGCAGAAGTATGCAAAGCATGCATCTCAATTAGTCAGCAACCATAGTC
CCGCCCCTAACTCCGCCCATCCCGCCCCTAACTCCGCCCAGTTCCGCCCATTCTCCGCCCCATGGCTGAC
TAATTTTTTTTATTTATGCAGAGGCCGAGGCCGCCTCGGCCTCTGAGCTATTCCAGAAGTAGTGAGGAGG
CTTTTTTGGAGGCCTAGGCTTTTGCAAAAAGCTCCTCGAGGAACTGAAAAACCAGAAAGTTAATTCCCTA
TAGTGAGTCGTATTAAATTCGTAATCATGTCATAGCTGTTTCCTGTGTGAAATTGTTATCCGCTCACAAT
TCCACACAACATACGAGCCGGAAGCATAAAGTGTAAAGCCTGGGGTGCCTAATGAGTGAGCTAACTCACA
TTAATTGCGTTGCGCTCACTGCCCGCTTTCCAGTCGGGAAACCTGTCGTGCCAGCTGCATTAATGAATCG
GCCAACGCGCGGGGAGAGGCGGTTTGCGTATTGGGCGCTCTTCCGCTTCCTCGCTCACTGACTCGCTGCG
CTCGGTCGTTCGGCTGCGGCGAGCGGTATCAGCTCACTCAAAGGCGGTAATACGGTTATCCACAGAATCA
GGGGATAACGCAGGAAAGAACATGTGAGCAAAAGGCCAGCAAAAGGCCAGGAACCGTAAAAAGGCCGCGT
TGCTGGCGTTTTTCCATAGGCTCCGCCCCCCTGACGAGCATCACAAAAATCGACGCTCAAGTCAGAGGTG
GCGAAACCCGACAGGACTATAAAGATACCAGGCGTTTCCCCCTGGAAGCTCCCTCGTGCGCTCTCCTGTT
CCGACCCTGCCGCTTACCGGATACCTGTCCGCCTTTCTCCCTTCGGGAAGCGTGGCGCTTTCTCATAGCT
CACGCTGTAGGTATCTCAGTTCGGTGTAGGTCGTTCGCTCCAAGCTGGGCTGTGTGCACGAACCCCCCGT
TCAGCCCGACCGCTGCGCCTTATCCGGTAACTATCGTCTTGAGTCCAACCCGGTAAGACACGACTTATCG
CCACTGGCAGCAGCCACTGGTAACAGGATTAGCAGAGCGAGGTATGTAGGCGGTGCTACAGAGTTCTTGA
AGTGGTGGCCTAACTACGGCTACACTAGAAGAACAGTATTTGGTATCTGCGCTCTGCTGAAGCCAGTTAC
CTTCGGAAAAAGAGTTGGTAGCTCTTGATCCGGCAAACAAACCACCGCTGGTAGCGGTGGTTTTTTTGTT
TGCAAGCAGCAGATTACGCGCAGAAAAAAAGGATCTCAAGAAGATCCTTTGATCTTTTCTACGGGGTCTG
ACGCTCAGTGGAACGAAAACTCACGTTAAGGGATTTTGGTCATGAGATTATCAAAAAGGATCTTCACCTA
GATCCTTTTAAATTAAAAATGAAGTTTTAAATCAATCTAAAGTATATATGAGTAAACTTGGTCTGACAGT
TACCAATGCTTAATCAGTGAGGCACCTATCTCAGCGATCTGTCTATTTCGTTCATCCATAGTTGCCTGAC
TCCCCGTCGTGTAGATAACTACGATACGGGAGGGCTTACCATCTGGCCCCAGTGCTGCAATGATACCGCG
AGACCCACGCTCACCGGCTCCAGATTTATCAGCAATAAACCAGCCAGCCGGAAGGGCCGAGCGCAGAAGT
GGTCCTGCAACTTTATCCGCCTCCATCCAGTCTATTAATTGTTGCCGGGAAGCTAGAGTAAGTAGTTCGC
CAGTTAATAGTTTGCGCAACGTTGTTGCCATTGCTACAGGCATCGTGGTGTCACGCTCGTCGTTTGGTAT
GGCTTCATTCAGCTCCGGTTCCCAACGATCAAGGCGAGTTACATGATCCCCCATGTTGTGCAAAAAAGCG
GTTAGCTCCTTCGGTCCTCCGATCGTTGTCAGAAGTAAGTTGGCCGCAGTGTTATCACTCATGGTTATGG
CAGCACTGCATAATTCTCTTACTGTCATGCCATCCGTAAGATGCTTTTCTGTGACTGGTGAGTACTCAAC
CAAGTCATTCTGAGAATAGTGTATGCGGCGACCGAGTTGCTCTTGCCCGGCGTCAATACGGGATAATACC
GCGCCACATAGCAGAACTTTAAAAGTGCTCATCATTGGAAAACGTTCTTCGGGGCGAAAACTCTCAAGGA
TCTTACCGCTGTTGAGATCCAGTTCGATGTAACCCACTCGTGCACCCAACTGATCTTCAGCATCTTTTAC
TTTCACCAGCGTTTCTGGGTGAGCAAAAACAGGAAGGCAAAATGCCGCAAAAAAGGGAATAAGGGCGACA
CGGAAATGTTGAATACTCATACTCTTCCTTTTTCAATATTATTGAAGCATTTATCAGGGTTATTGTCTCA
TGAGCGGATACATATTTGAATGTATTTAGAAAAATAAACAAATAGGGGTTCCGCGCACATTTCCCCGAAA
AGTGCCACCTG
[124 nt withheld, positions 17442-17565]
C
[91 nt withheld, positions 17567-17657]
A
[49 nt withheld, positions 17659-17707]
CCTTTGACGTTGGAGTCCACGTTCTTT
[37 nt withheld, positions 17735-17771]
ACCCTATCTCGGTCTATTCTTTTGATTTATAAGGGATTTTGCCGATTTCGGCCTATTGGTTAAAAAATGA
GCTGATTTAACAAAAATTTAACGCGAATTTTAACAAAATATTAACGCTTACAATTT
